Addgene plasmid #145966: pETM-60-NusA-Dmp68_B
Purpose: Bacterial Expression of Dmp68
Depositing lab: Elisa Izaurralde. Depositing organization: Max Planck Institute for Developmental Biology.
Backbone
  Vector backbone: Unknown
  Vector type: Bacterial Expression
Growth in bacteria
  Bacterial resistance: Kanamycin, 50 μg/mL
  Growth temperature: 37°C
  Growth strain: DH5alpha
  Copy number: Low Copy
Gene/Insert
  Gene/Insert name: Dmp68
  Species: D. melanogaster (fly)
  Entrez Gene: Rm62 (a.k.a. Dmel_CG10279, 4136, CG10279, DmRH8, Dmel\CG10279, Dmp68, Lip, RM62, dmP68, l(3)01086, l(3)j3D2, l(3)j3D5, l(3)rG338, l(3)s5196, p68, rm62)
  Cloning method: Unknown
Terms and licenses: Academic/Nonprofit Terms; Industry Terms: Not Available to Industry
Depositor comments: ORF extracted from NCBI:NM_169118.1 Plasmids from this collection were made available to the research community and donated after the lab closed. Please note that the sequence provided by the depositing laboratory may be theoretical/predicted or based on Sanger sequencing results. There may be discrepancies between sequencing results obtained by Addgene and the depositor sequence. If an Addgene verified sequence is not available, please contact before placing your order to request that our lab fully sequence the plasmid.
How to cite: pETM-60-NusA-Dmp68_B was a gift from Elisa Izaurralde (Addgene plasmid # 145966 ; http://n2t.net/addgene:145966 ; RRID:Addgene_145966)
