[The description below was written by a language model from this plasmid's Addgene catalogue record and pLannotate feature annotations shown in this document.]
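Description:
pETM-60-NusA-Dmp68_B is an 8,555 nt bacterial expression plasmid for producing the Drosophila melanogaster RNA helicase Dmp68 (the product of the Rm62 gene, also called p68) in E. coli. The catalogue lists the backbone as unknown, although the name points to the pETM-60 series and the annotated features are those of a pET-type T7 expression vector. It replicates from a ColE1/pMB1-type origin accompanied by the bom region and the rop gene, which holds copy number down, consistent with the low-copy designation in the record. Selection is by kanamycin through an aph(3')-Ia cassette. An f1 origin is also present, along with short remnants of a tetracycline resistance gene that are not functional markers.

Expression is driven by a T7 promoter followed by a lac operator and the strong T7 gene 10 ribosome binding site, with a plasmid-borne lacI gene supplying repressor. Transcription therefore depends on a host providing T7 RNA polymerase and is induced with IPTG. The annotated reading frame begins with NusA, a highly soluble E. coli protein used as a solubility-enhancing fusion partner, followed by a 6xHis affinity tag and then the Rm62 coding sequence. The annotation tool marks this as a fragment, so it may cover only part of the reference protein or represent a different isoform. The depositor states that the ORF was taken from an NCBI reference transcript. A second His-tag sequence and a short piece of a T7 gene 10B-derived element lie downstream before the T7 terminator, but the record does not show whether they are translated as part of the fusion. The construct is intended for recombinant production and affinity purification of Dmp68. The deposited sequence may be theoretical rather than fully verified.
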