Features (pLannotate 1.2.2; 21 found; start..end, strand, type, name):
     12..467     +  rep_origin     f1 ori (sequence partly withheld): f1 bacteriophage origin of replication; arrow indicates direction of (+) strand synthesis
    494..551     +  promoter       AmpR promoter (fragment): bla
    560..1375    -  CDS            KanR: aminoglycoside phosphotransferase; aph(3')-Ia; confers resistance to kanamycin in bacteria or G418 (Geneticin®) in eukaryotes
   1497..2085    +  rep_origin     ori: high-copy-number ColE1/pMB1/pBR322/pUC origin of replication
   2271..2413    -  misc_feature   bom: basis of mobility region from pBR322
   2515..2706    -  CDS            rop: Rop protein, which maintains plasmids at low copy number; rop
   2723..3103    +  CDS            YPB1_ECOLX: Protein predicted: Swiss-Prot protein existence level 4. From Escherichia coli.
   3175..3466    -  CDS            TcR (fragment): tetracycline efflux protein; tet; confers resistance to tetracycline
   3481..3502    -  protein_bind   CAP binding site: CAP binding activates transcription in the presence of cAMP. E. coli catabolite activator protein
   3515..4597    -  CDS            lacI: lac repressor; lacI; The lac repressor binds to the lac operator to inhibit transcription in E. coli. This inhibition can be relieved by adding lactose or isopropyl-β-D-thiogalactopyranoside (IPTG).
   4598..4675    -  promoter       lacI promoter: lacI
   4683..4962    -  CDS            TcR (fragment): tetracycline efflux protein; tet; confers resistance to tetracycline
   4984..5002    +  promoter       T7 promoter: promoter for bacteriophage T7 RNA polymerase
   5003..5027    +  protein_bind   lac operator: The lac repressor binds to the lac operator to inhibit transcription in E. coli. This inhibition can be relieved by adding lactose or isopropyl-β-D-thiogalactopyranoside (IPTG). lac repressor encoded by lacI
   5042..5064    +  RBS            RBS: efficient ribosome binding site from bacteriophage T7 gene 10 (Olins and Rangwala, 1989)
   5074..6552    +  CDS            NusA: transcription elongation protein (N utilization substance protein A); nusA; highly soluble in E. coli
   6568..6585    +  CDS            7xHis (fragment): 6xHis affinity tag
   6595..8343    +  CDS            Rm62 (fragment): DDX17_DROME - Also known as Dmp68, p62. Experimental evidence at protein level: Swiss-Prot protein existence level 1. As an RNA helicase, unwinds RNA and alters RNA structures through ATP binding and hydrolysis. Involved in multiple cellular processes, including pre-mRNA splicing, alternative splicing, rRNA processing and miRNA processing, as well as transcription regulation (By similarity) (PubMed:12368261). Plays a role in innate immunity. Specifically restricts bunyavirus infection, including Rift Valley fever virus (RVFV) or La Crosse virus (LACV), but not vesicular stomatitis virus (VSV),
   8399..8416    +  CDS            9xHis (fragment): 9xHis affinity tag
   8426..8475    +  CDS            SET1 (fragment): solubility-enhancement tag derived from T7 phage gene 10B
   8483..8530    +  terminator     T7 terminator: transcription terminator for bacteriophage T7 RNA polymerase
>Addgene plasmid #145966 | pETM-60-NusA-Dmp68_B | depositor full sequence | sequence record 288411 | Full Sequence
TGGCGAATGGG
[124 nt withheld, positions 12-135]
C
[91 nt withheld, positions 137-227]
A
[49 nt withheld, positions 229-277]
CCTTTGACGTTGGAGTCCACGTTCTTT
[37 nt withheld, positions 305-341]
ACCCTATCTCGGTCTATTCTTTTGATTTATAAGGGATTTTGCCGATTTCGGCCTATTGGTTAAAAAATGA
GCTGATTTAACAAAAATTTAACGCGAATTTTAACAAAATATTAACGTTTACAATTTCAGGTGGCACTTTT
CGGGGAAATGTGCGCGGAACCCCTATTTGTTTATTTTTCTAAATACATTCAAATATGTATCCGCTCATGA
ATTAATTCTTAGAAAAACTCATCGAGCATCAAATGAAACTGCAATTTATTCATATCAGGATTATCAATAC
CATATTTTTGAAAAAGCCGTTTCTGTAATGAAGGAGAAAACTCACCGAGGCAGTTCCATAGGATGGCAAG
ATCCTGGTATCGGTCTGCGATTCCGACTCGTCCAACATCAATACAACCTATTAATTTCCCCTCGTCAAAA
ATAAGGTTATCAAGTGAGAAATCACCATGAGTGACGACTGAATCCGGTGAGAATGGCAAAAGTTTATGCA
TTTCTTTCCAGACTTGTTCAACAGGCCAGCCATTACGCTCGTCATCAAAATCACTCGCATCAACCAAACC
GTTATTCATTCGTGATTGCGCCTGAGCGAGACGAAATACGCGATCGCTGTTAAAAGGACAATTACAAACA
GGAATCGAATGCAACCGGCGCAGGAACACTGCCAGCGCATCAACAATATTTTCACCTGAATCAGGATATT
CTTCTAATACCTGGAATGCTGTTTTCCCGGGGATCGCAGTGGTGAGTAACCATGCATCATCAGGAGTACG
GATAAAATGCTTGATGGTCGGAAGAGGCATAAATTCCGTCAGCCAGTTTAGTCTGACCATCTCATCTGTA
ACATCATTGGCAACGCTACCTTTGCCATGTTTCAGAAACAACTCTGGCGCATCGGGCTTCCCATACAATC
GATAGATTGTCGCACCTGATTGCCCGACATTATCGCGAGCCCATTTATACCCATATAAATCAGCATCCAT
GTTGGAATTTAATCGCGGCCTAGAGCAAGACGTTTCCCGTTGAATATGGCTCATAACACCCCTTGTATTA
CTGTTTATGTAAGCAGACAGTTTTATTGTTCATGACCAAAATCCCTTAACGTGAGTTTTCGTTCCACTGA
GCGTCAGACCCCGTAGAAAAGATCAAAGGATCTTCTTGAGATCCTTTTTTTCTGCGCGTAATCTGCTGCT
TGCAAACAAAAAAACCACCGCTACCAGCGGTGGTTTGTTTGCCGGATCAAGAGCTACCAACTCTTTTTCC
GAAGGTAACTGGCTTCAGCAGAGCGCAGATACCAAATACTGTCCTTCTAGTGTAGCCGTAGTTAGGCCAC
CACTTCAAGAACTCTGTAGCACCGCCTACATACCTCGCTCTGCTAATCCTGTTACCAGTGGCTGCTGCCA
GTGGCGATAAGTCGTGTCTTACCGGGTTGGACTCAAGACGATAGTTACCGGATAAGGCGCAGCGGTCGGG
CTGAACGGGGGGTTCGTGCACACAGCCCAGCTTGGAGCGAACGACCTACACCGAACTGAGATACCTACAG
CGTGAGCTATGAGAAAGCGCCACGCTTCCCGAAGGGAGAAAGGCGGACAGGTATCCGGTAAGCGGCAGGG
TCGGAACAGGAGAGCGCACGAGGGAGCTTCCAGGGGGAAACGCCTGGTATCTTTATAGTCCTGTCGGGTT
TCGCCACCTCTGACTTGAGCGTCGATTTTTGTGATGCTCGTCAGGGGGGCGGAGCCTATGGAAAAACGCC
AGCAACGCGGCCTTTTTACGGTTCCTGGCCTTTTGCTGGCCTTTTGCTCACATGTTCTTTCCTGCGTTAT
CCCCTGATTCTGTGGATAACCGTATTACCGCCTTTGAGTGAGCTGATACCGCTCGCCGCAGCCGAACGAC
CGAGCGCAGCGAGTCAGTGAGCGAGGAAGCGGAAGAGCGCCTGATGCGGTATTTTCTCCTTACGCATCTG
TGCGGTATTTCACACCGCATATATGGTGCACTCTCAGTACAATCTGCTCTGATGCCGCATAGTTAAGCCA
GTATACACTCCGCTATCGCTACGTGACTGGGTCATGGCTGCGCCCCGACACCCGCCAACACCCGCTGACG
CGCCCTGACGGGCTTGTCTGCTCCCGGCATCCGCTTACAGACAAGCTGTGACCGTCTCCGGGAGCTGCAT
GTGTCAGAGGTTTTCACCGTCATCACCGAAACGCGCGAGGCAGCTGCGGTAAAGCTCATCAGCGTGGTCG
TGAAGCGATTCACAGATGTCTGCCTGTTCATCCGCGTCCAGCTCGTTGAGTTTCTCCAGAAGCGTTAATG
TCTGGCTTCTGATAAAGCGGGCCATGTTAAGGGCGGTTTTTTCCTGTTTGGTCACTGATGCCTCCGTGTA
AGGGGGATTTCTGTTCATGGGGGTAATGATACCGATGAAACGAGAGAGGATGCTCACGATACGGGTTACT
GATGATGAACATGCCCGGTTACTGGAACGTTGTGAGGGTAAACAACTGGCGGTATGGATGCGGCGGGACC
AGAGAAAAATCACTCAGGGTCAATGCCAGCGCTTCGTTAATACAGATGTAGGTGTTCCACAGGGTAGCCA
GCAGCATCCTGCGATGCAGATCCGGAACATAATGGTGCAGGGCGCTGACTTCCGCGTTTCCAGACTTTAC
GAAACACGGAAACCGAAGACCATTCATGTTGTTGCTCAGGTCGCAGACGTTTTGCAGCAGCAGTCGCTTC
ACGTTCGCTCGCGTATCGGTGATTCATTCTGCTAACCAGTAAGGCAACCCCGCCAGCCTAGCCGGGTCCT
CAACGACAGGAGCACGATCATGCGCACCCGTGGGGCCGCCATGCCGGCGATAATGGCCTGCTTCTCGCCG
AAACGTTTGGTGGCGGGACCAGTGACGAAGGCTTGAGCGAGGGCGTGCAAGATTCCGAATACCGCAAGCG
ACAGGCCGATCATCGTCGCGCTCCAGCGAAAGCGGTCCTCGCCGAAAATGACCCAGAGCGCTGCCGGCAC
CTGTCCTACGAGTTGCATGATAAAGAAGACAGTCATAAGTGCGGCGACGATAGTCATGCCCCGCGCCCAC
CGGAAGGAGCTGACTGGGTTGAAGGCTCTCAAGGGCATCGGTCGAGATCCCGGTGCCTAATGAGTGAGCT
AACTTACATTAATTGCGTTGCGCTCACTGCCCGCTTTCCAGTCGGGAAACCTGTCGTGCCAGCTGCATTA
ATGAATCGGCCAACGCGCGGGGAGAGGCGGTTTGCGTATTGGGCGCCAGGGTGGTTTTTCTTTTCACCAG
TGAGACGGGCAACAGCTGATTGCCCTTCACCGCCTGGCCCTGAGAGAGTTGCAGCAAGCGGTCCACGCTG
GTTTGCCCCAGCAGGCGAAAATCCTGTTTGATGGTGGTTAACGGCGGGATATAACATGAGCTGTCTTCGG
TATCGTCGTATCCCACTACCGAGATATCCGCACCAACGCGCAGCCCGGACTCGGTAATGGCGCGCATTGC
GCCCAGCGCCATCTGATCGTTGGCAACCAGCATCGCAGTGGGAACGATGCCCTCATTCAGCATTTGCATG
GTTTGTTGAAAACCGGACATGGCACTCCAGTCGCCTTCCCGTTCCGCTATCGGCTGAATTTGATTGCGAG
TGAGATATTTATGCCAGCCAGCCAGACGCAGACGCGCCGAGACAGAACTTAATGGGCCCGCTAACAGCGC
GATTTGCTGGTGACCCAATGCGACCAGATGCTCCACGCCCAGTCGCGTACCGTCTTCATGGGAGAAAATA
ATACTGTTGATGGGTGTCTGGTCAGAGACATCAAGAAATAACGCCGGAACATTAGTGCAGGCAGCTTCCA
CAGCAATGGCATCCTGGTCATCCAGCGGATAGTTAATGATCAGCCCACTGACGCGTTGCGCGAGAAGATT
GTGCACCGCCGCTTTACAGGCTTCGACGCCGCTTCGTTCTACCATCGACACCACCACGCTGGCACCCAGT
TGATCGGCGCGAGATTTAATCGCCGCGACAATTTGCGACGGCGCGTGCAGGGCCAGACTGGAGGTGGCAA
CGCCAATCAGCAACGACTGTTTGCCCGCCAGTTGTTGTGCCACGCGGTTGGGAATGTAATTCAGCTCCGC
CATCGCCGCTTCCACTTTTTCCCGCGTTTTCGCAGAAACGTGGCTGGCCTGGTTCACCACGCGGGAAACG
GTCTGATAAGAGACACCGGCATACTCTGCGACATCGTATAACGTTACTGGTTTCACATTCACCACCCTGA
ATTGACTCTCTTCCGGGCGCTATCATGCCATACCGCGAAAGGTTTTGCGCCATTCGATGGTGTCCGGGAT
CTCGACGCTCTCCCTTATGCGACTCCTGCATTAGGAAGCAGCCCAGTAGTAGGTTGAGGCCGTTGAGCAC
CGCCGCCGCAAGGAATGGTGCATGCAAGGAGATGGCGCCCAACAGTCCCCCGGCCACGGGGCCTGCCACC
ATACCCACGCCGAAACAAGCGCTCATGAGCCCGAAGTGGCGAGCCCGATCTTCCCCATCGGTGATGTCGG
CGATATAGGCGCCAGCAACCGCACCTGTGGCGCCGGTGATGCCGGCCACGATGCGTCCGGCGTAGAGGAT
CGAGATCTCGATCCCGCGAAATTAATACGACTCACTATAGGGGAATTGTGAGCGGATAACAATTCCCCTC
TAGAAATAATTTTGTTTAACTTTAAGAAGGAGATATACCATGAAAGAAATTTTGGCTGTAGTTGAAGCCG
TATCCAATGAAAAGGCGCTACCTCGCGAGAAGATTTTCGAAGCATTGGAAAGCGCGCTGGCGACAGCAAC
AAAGAAAAAATATGAACAAGAGATCGACGTCCGCGTACAGATCGATCGCAAAAGCGGTGATTTTGACACT
TTCCGTCGCTGGTTAGTTGTTGATGAAGTCACCCAGCCGACCAAGGAAATCACCCTTGAAGCCGCACGTT
ATGAAGATGAAAGCCTGAACCTGGGCGATTACGTTGAAGATCAGATTGAGTCTGTTACCTTTGACCGTAT
CACTACCCAGACGGCAAAACAGGTTATCGTGCAGAAAGTGCGTGAAGCCGAACGTGCGATGGTGGTTGAT
CAGTTCCGTGAACACGAAGGTGAAATCATCACCGGCGTGGTGAAAAAAGTAAACCGCGACAACATCTCTC
TGGATCTGGGCAACAACGCTGAAGCCGTGATCCTGCGCGAAGATATGCTGCCGCGTGAAAACTTCCGCCC
TGGCGACCGCGTTCGTGGCGTGCTCTATTCCGTTCGCCCGGAAGCGCGTGGCGCGCAACTGTTCGTCACT
CGTTCCAAGCCGGAAATGCTGATCGAACTGTTCCGTATTGAAGTGCCAGAAATCGGCGAAGAAGTGATTG
AAATTAAAGCAGCGGCTCGCGATCCGGGTTCTCGTGCGAAAATCGCGGTGAAAACCAACGATAAACGTAT
CGATCCGGTAGGTGCTTGCGTAGGTATGCGTGGCGCGCGTGTTCAGGCGGTGTCTACTGAACTGGGTGGC
GAGCGTATCGATATCGTCCTGTGGGATGATAACCCGGCGCAGTTCGTGATTAACGCAATGGCACCGGCAG
ACGTTGCTTCTATCGTGGTGGATGAAGATAAACACACTATGGACATCGCCGTTGAAGCCGGTAATCTGGC
GCAGGCGATTGGCCGTAACGGTCAGAACGTGCGTCTGGCTTCGCAACTGAGCGGTTGGGAACTCAACGTG
ATGACCGTTGACGACCTGCAAGCTAAGCATCAGGCGGAAGCGCACGCAGCGATCGACACCTTCACCAAAT
ATCTCGACATCGACGAAGACTTCGCGACTGTTCTGGTAGAAGAAGGCTTCTCGACGCTGGAAGAATTGGC
CTATGTGCCGATGAAAGAGCTGTTGGAAATCGAAGGCCTTGATGAGCCGACCGTTGAAGCACTGCGCGAG
CGTGCTAAAAATGCACTGGCCACCATTGCACAGGCCCAGGAAGAAAGCCTCGGTGATAACAAACCGGCTG
ACGATCTGCTGAACCTTGAAGGGGTAGATCGTGATTTGGCATTCAAACTGGCCGCCCGTGGCGTTTGTAC
GCTGGAAGATCTCGCCGAACAGGGCATTGATGATCTGGCTGATATCGAAGGGTTGACCGACGAAAAAGCC
GGAGCACTGATTATGGCTGCCCGTAATATTTGCTGGTTCGGTGACGAAGCGACTAGTGGTTCTGGTCATC
ACCATCACCATCACTCCGCGGGTGAGAATCTTTATTTTCAGGGCGCCATGGCACCACACGATCGCGACTT
TGGTCACAGTGGACGTGGCGGTCGCGGAGGCGATCGAGGCGGCGATGATCGGCGAGGAGGCGGCGGCGGA
GGCAATCGCTTCGGTGGCGGCGGTGGCGGTGGCGATTACCACGGCATAAGGAATGGACGCGTCGAGAAGC
GACGCGATGACCGCGGAGGCGGCAACCGATTTGGAGGTGGTGGTGGATTCGGGGATCGCCGAGGAGGAGG
TGGCGGCGGCAGCCAAGACCTCCCCATGCGTCCGGTCGACTTCTCCAACCTGGCTCCCTTCAAGAAGAAC
TTTTACCAGGAGCACCCTAACGTAGCAAACCGATCGCCCTACGAAGTTCAGAGGTATCGCGAAGAGCAGG
AGATCACCGTGCGCGGACAGGTGCCGAACCCCATCCAGGACTTCTCCGAGGTCCATCTGCCCGACTACGT
CATGAAGGAGATCCGCCGACAGGGCTACAAGGCCCCCACCGCTATCCAAGCGCAGGGCTGGCCTATCGCC
ATGAGTGGCTCGAACTTCGTCGGCATTGCCAAGACGGGATCCGGAAAGACCCTGGGCTACATCCTGCCCG
CTATTGTCCACATCAACAACCAGCAGCCGCTGCAGAGGGGCGACGGACCTATCGCCCTCGTGCTGGCCCC
CACTCGGGAGCTGGCCCAACAGATCCAGCAGGTGGCCACCGAATTCGGTTCCTCGTCGTATGTTCGCAAC
ACCTGCGTCTTCGGCGGCGCCCCGAAGGGCGGCCAAATGCGGGATCTGCAGCGCGGCTGCGAGATCGTCA
TTGCCACACCCGGACGTCTTATTGATTTCCTCTCCGCCGGCTCTACTAACCTGAAGCGTTGCACCTACTT
GGTGCTGGACGAGGCCGATCGCATGTTAGACATGGGCTTCGAGCCCCAGATCAGAAAGATCGTCTCACAG
ATCCGGCCCGACCGACAGACGCTCATGTGGAGCGCTACCTGGCCCAAGGAGGTCAAGCAGCTTGCCGAGG
ACTTTTTGGGCAACTACATCCAGATCAACATTGGATCGCTGGAGCTGTCCGCCAATCACAACATCCGCCA
GGTGGTGGACGTTTGTGACGAGTTCAGCAAGGAGGAGAAATTGAAGACCCTCCTGTCAGACATCTACGAC
ACCAGCGAGAGCCCCGGCAAGATTATCATATTCGTGGAGACAAAGCGACGCGTGGACAACCTGGTGCGCT
TCATCCGCAGCTTCGGAGTCCGTTGTGGAGCTATTCACGGTGACAAGTCGCAATCAGAACGAGACTTTGT
GCTCCGTGAGTTCCGCTCGGGCAAGTCCAACATTCTGGTGGCCACCGATGTGGCGGCCCGTGGACTAGAC
GTGGACGGCATCAAGTATGTCATCAACTTTGACTACCCGCAAAACAGCGAGGACTACATCCATCGCATCG
GTCGCACAGGACGATCCAACACAAAGGGCACCTCTTTCGCCTTCTTCACCAAGAACAATGCCAAGCAAGC
CAAGGCGCTGGTCGACGTACTCCGAGAAGCTAATCAGGAAATCAATCCTGCCCTGGAAAATCTGGCCCGC
AACTCGCGCTACGACGGTGGCGGCGGACGCTCCCGTTATGGAGGCGGTGGCGGCGGCGGTCGCTTCGGCG
GCGGCGGCTTCAAGAAGGGCAGCCTGAGCAACGGACGAGGCTTCGGAGGAGGCGGCGGCGGCGGCGGCGA
AGGCAGACACTCGCGCTTCGACTAGGGTACCGGATCCGAATTCGAGCTCCGTCGACAAGCTTGCGGCCGC
ACTCGAGCACCACCACCACCACCACTGAGATCCGGCTGCTAACAAAGCCCGAAAGGAAGCTGAGTTGGCT
GCTGCCACCGCTGAGCAATAACTAGCATAACCCCTTGGGGCCTCTAAACGGGTCTTGAGGGGTTTTTTGC
TGAAAGGAGGAACTATATCCGGAT
